Addgene plasmid #73543: pKLV-U6gRNA(BbsI)-PGKpuro2ABFP-L1mono1
Purpose: Expression of sgRNA targeting LINE-1 and TagBFP
Depositing lab: Constance Ciaudo. Depositing organization: ETH Zurich (Swiss Federal Institute of Technology). Publication: Sequestration of LINE-1 in cytosolic aggregates by MOV10 restricts retrotransposition. Arora R, Bodak M, Penouty L, Hackman C, Ciaudo C. EMBO Rep. 2022 Jul 20:e54458. doi: 10.15252/embr.202154458. PubMed 35856394.
Backbone
  Vector backbone: pKLV-U6gRNA(BbsI)-PGKpuro2ABFP
  Backbone manufacturer: Kosuke Yusa (Addgene plasmid # 50946)
  Backbone size w/o insert (bp): 8102
  Vector type: Mammalian Expression, Lentiviral, CRISPR
  Selectable markers: Puromycin
Growth in bacteria
  Bacterial resistance: Ampicillin, 100 μg/mL
  Growth temperature: 37°C
  Growth strain: NEB Stable
  Copy number: High Copy
Gene/Insert
  Gene/Insert name: LINE-1
  gRNA/shRNA sequence: CCAGAGGACAGGTGCCCGCC
  Species: M. musculus (mouse)
  Insert size (bp): 20
  Promoter: hU6
  Cloning method: Restriction Enzyme; 5′ cloning site BbsI (destroyed during cloning); 3′ cloning site BbsI (destroyed during cloning)
  Sequencing primers: 5′ tgtaaacacaaagatattagtacaa
Terms and licenses: Academic/Nonprofit Terms; Industry Terms: Not Available to Industry
How to cite: pKLV-U6gRNA(BbsI)-PGKpuro2ABFP-L1mono1 was a gift from Constance Ciaudo (Addgene plasmid # 73543 ; http://n2t.net/addgene:73543 ; RRID:Addgene_73543)
