[The description below was written by a language model from this plasmid's Addgene catalogue record and pLannotate feature annotations shown in this document.]
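Description:
pKLV-U6gRNA(BbsI)-PGKpuro2ABFP-L1mono1 is a lentiviral CRISPR guide-RNA expression plasmid built on the pKLV-U6gRNA(BbsI)-PGKpuro2ABFP backbone. It carries a 20-nt spacer directed against mouse LINE-1 retrotransposon sequence, cloned between two BbsI sites that were destroyed in the process. In bacteria it replicates from a high-copy ColE1/pUC-type origin and is selected with ampicillin through the β-lactamase gene. An f1 origin and remnants of a lac/lacZα cloning region flanked by T3 and T7 promoters are also annotated in the backbone.

The viral portion has a CMV enhancer/promoter fused to a truncated HIV-1 5' LTR, which drives production of the genomic RNA in packaging cells. This is followed by the Ψ packaging signal with a partial gag sequence, the Rev response element within an env fragment, and the cPPT/CTS element. Inside this frame, the human U6 RNA polymerase III promoter transcribes the LINE-1 spacer joined to the S. pyogenes Cas9 guide scaffold. A separate mouse PGK promoter drives puromycin N-acetyltransferase and TagBFP, which the construct name indicates are linked by a 2A peptide, so transduced cells can be both drug-selected and tracked by blue fluorescence. The cassette ends with a second truncated LTR (annotated by the software as a 5' LTR, though it occupies the 3' position) and a bGH polyadenylation signal.

No Cas9 coding sequence is annotated, so the nuclease must be supplied separately. The stated purpose is expression of a LINE-1-targeting sgRNA together with TagBFP in mammalian cells. The associated work concerns the restriction of LINE-1 retrotransposition.
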