Features (pLannotate 1.2.2; 27 found; start..end, strand, type, name):
      1..444     +  CDS            env (fragment): ENV_HV1H2 - Experimental evidence at protein level: Swiss-Prot protein existence level 1. [Transmembrane protein gp41]: Acts as a class I viral fusion protein. Under the current model, the protein has at least 3 conformational states: pre-fusion native state, pre-hairpin intermediate state, and post-fusion hairpin state. During fusion of viral and target intracellular membranes, the coiled coil regions (heptad repeats) assume a trimer-of-hairpins structure, positioning the fusion peptide in close proximity to the C-terminal region of the ectodomain. The formation of this structure appears to d
    493..610     +  misc_feature   cPPT/CTS: central polypurine tract and central termination sequence of HIV-1
    693..933     +  promoter       U6 promoter: RNA polymerase III promoter for human U6 snRNA
    961..1036    +  misc_RNA       gRNA scaffold: guide RNA scaffold for the Streptococcus pyogenes CRISPR/Cas9 system
   1059..1558    +  promoter       PGK promoter: mouse phosphoglycerate kinase 1 promoter
   1598..2194    +  CDS            PuroR (fragment): puromycin N-acetyltransferase; pac from Streptomyces; confers resistance to puromycin
   2267..2965    +  CDS            TagBFP: TagBFP is a basic (constitutively fluorescent) blue fluorescent protein published in 2008, derived from Entacmaea quadricolor. It is reported to be a very rapidly-maturing monomer with very low acid sensitivity.
   2980..3117    +  CDS            nef (fragment): NEF_HV1LA - Experimental evidence at protein level: Swiss-Prot protein existence level 1. Extracellular Nef protein targets CD4(+) T-lymphocytes for apoptosis by interacting with CXCR4 surface receptors. From Human immunodeficiency virus type 1 group M subtype B (isolate Lai) (HIV-1).
   3125..3303    +  LTR            5' LTR (truncated): truncated 5' long terminal repeat (LTR) from HIV-1
   3329..3440    +  polyA_signal   bGH poly(A) signal: bovine growth hormone polyadenylation signal
   3579..3597    -  promoter       T3 promoter: promoter for bacteriophage T3 RNA polymerase
   3642..3658    -  protein_bind   lac operator: The lac repressor binds to the lac operator to inhibit transcription in E. coli. This inhibition can be relieved by adding lactose or isopropyl-β-D-thiogalactopyranoside (IPTG). lac repressor encoded by lacI
   3666..3696    -  promoter       lac promoter: promoter for the E. coli lac operon
   3711..3732    -  protein_bind   CAP binding site: CAP binding activates transcription in the presence of cAMP. E. coli catabolite activator protein
   3745..3837    -  CDS            lacI (fragment): lac repressor; lacI; The lac repressor binds to the lac operator to inhibit transcription in E. coli. This inhibition can be relieved by adding lactose or isopropyl-β-D-thiogalactopyranoside (IPTG).
   4020..4608    -  rep_origin     ori: high-copy-number ColE1/pMB1/pBR322/pUC origin of replication
   4779..5639    -  CDS            AmpR: β-lactamase; bla; confers resistance to ampicillin, carbenicillin, and related antibiotics
   5640..5744    -  promoter       AmpR promoter: bla
   5797..6225    -  rep_origin     f1 ori (sequence partly withheld): f1 bacteriophage origin of replication; arrow indicates direction of (+) strand synthesis
   6230..6385    -  CDS            lacZα (fragment): LacZα fragment of β-galactosidase; lacZ fragment
   6393..6411    +  promoter       T7 promoter: promoter for bacteriophage T7 RNA polymerase
   6482..6785    +  enhancer       CMV enhancer: human cytomegalovirus immediate early enhancer
   6786..6985    +  promoter       CMV promoter: human cytomegalovirus (CMV) immediate early promoter
   7003..7183    +  LTR            5' LTR (truncated): truncated 5' long terminal repeat (LTR) from HIV-1
   7230..7355    +  misc_feature   HIV-1 Ψ: packaging signal of human immunodeficiency virus type 1
   7339..7677    +  CDS            HIV-1 gag (fragment): gag protein from human immunodeficiency virus 1; gag
   7854..8087    +  misc_feature   RRE: The Rev response element (RRE) of HIV-1 allows for Rev-dependent mRNA export from the nucleus to the cytoplasm.
>Addgene plasmid #73543 | pKLV-U6gRNA(BbsI)-PGKpuro2ABFP-L1mono1 | depositor full sequence | sequence record 348406 | Depositor's Sequence
ACCACTGCTGTGCCTTGGAATGCTAGTTGGAGTAATAAATCTCTGGAACAGATTTGGAATCACACGACCT
GGATGGAGTGGGACAGAGAAATTAACAATTACACAAGCTTAATACACTCCTTAATTGAAGAATCGCAAAA
CCAGCAAGAAAAGAATGAACAAGAATTATTGGAATTAGATAAATGGGCAAGTTTGTGGAATTGGTTTAAC
ATAACAAATTGGCTGTGGTATATAAAATTATTCATAATGATAGTAGGAGGCTTGGTAGGTTTAAGAATAG
TTTTTGCTGTACTTTCTATAGTGAATAGAGTTAGGCAGGGATATTCACCATTATCGTTTCAGACCCACCT
CCCAACCCCGAGGGGACCCGACAGGCCCGAAGGAATAGAAGAAGAAGGTGGAGAGAGAGACAGAGACAGA
TCCATTCGATTAGTGAACGGATCGGCACTGCGTGCGCCAATTCTGCAGACAAATGGCAGTATTCATCCAC
AATTTTAAAAGAAAAGGGGGGATTGGGGGGTACAGTGCAGGGGAAAGAATAGTAGACATAATAGCAACAG
ACATACAAACTAAAGAATTACAAAAACAAATTACAAAAATTCAAAATTTTCGGGTTTATTACAGGGACAG
CAGAGATCCAGTTTGGTTAGTACCGGGCCCTACGCGTTACTCGAGCCAAGGTCGGGCAGGAAGAGGGCCT
ATTTCCCATGATTCCTTCATATTTGCATATACGATACAAGGCTGTTAGAGAGATAATTAGAATTAATTTG
ACTGTAAACACAAAGATATTAGTACAAAATACGTGACGTAGAAAGTAATAATTTCTTGGGTAGTTTGCAG
TTTTAAAATTATGTTTTAAAATGGACTATCATATGCTTACCGTAACTTGAAAGTATTTCGATTTCTTGGC
TTTATATATCTTGTGGAAAGGACGAAACACCCAGAGGACAGGTGCCCGCCGTTTTAGAGCTAGAAATAGC
AAGTTAAAATAAGGCTAGTCCGTTATCAACTTGAAAAAGTGGCACCGAGTCGGTGCTTTTTTTGGATCCA
ATTCTACCGGGTAGGGGAGGCGCTTTTCCCAAGGCAGTCTGGAGCATGCGCTTTAGCAGCCCCGCTGGGC
ACTTGGCGCTACACAAGTGGCCTCTGGCCTCGCACACATTCCACATCCACCGGTAGGCGCCAACCGGCTC
CGTTCTTTGGTGGCCCCTTCGCGCCACCTTCTACTCCTCCCCTAGTCAGGAAGTTCCCCCCCGCCCCGCA
GCTCGCGTCGTGCAGGACGTGACAAATGGAAGTAGCACGTCTCACTAGTCTCGTGCAGATGGACAGCACC
GCTGAGCAATGGAAGCGGGTAGGCCTTTGGGGCAGCGGCCAATAGCAGCTTTGCTCCTTCGCTTTCTGGG
CTCAGAGGCTGGGAAGGGGTGGGTCCGGGGGCGGGCTCAGGGGCGGGCTCAGGGGCGGGGCGGGCGCCCG
AAGGTCCTCCGGAGGCCCGGCATTCTGCACGCTTCAAAAGCGCACGTCTGCCGCGCTGTTCTCCTCTTCC
TCATCTCCGGGCCTTTCGACCTGCATCCATCTAGATCTCGAGCAGCTGAAGCTTACCATGACCGAGTACA
AGCCCACGGTGCGCCTCGCCACCCGCGACGACGTCCCCAGGGCCGTACGCACCCTCGCCGCCGCGTTCGC
CGACTACCCCGCCACGCGCCACACCGTCGATCCGGACCGCCACATCGAGCGGGTCACCGAGCTGCAAGAA
CTCTTCCTCACGCGCGTCGGGCTCGACATCGGCAAGGTGTGGGTCGCGGACGACGGCGCCGCGGTGGCGG
TCTGGACCACGCCGGAGAGCGTCGAAGCGGGGGCGGTGTTCGCCGAGATCGGCCCGCGCATGGCCGAGTT
GAGCGGTTCCCGGCTGGCCGCGCAGCAACAGATGGAAGGCCTCCTGGCGCCGCACCGGCCCAAGGAGCCC
GCGTGGTTCCTGGCCACCGTCGGCGTCTCGCCCGACCACCAGGGCAAGGGTCTGGGCAGCGCCGTCGTGC
TCCCCGGAGTGGAGGCGGCCGAGCGCGCCGGGGTGCCCGCCTTCCTGGAGACCTCCGCGCCCCGCAACCT
CCCCTTCTACGAGCGGCTCGGCTTCACCGTCACCGCCGACGTCGAGGTGCCCGAAGGACCGCGCACCTGG
TGCATGACCCGCAAGCCCGGTGCCGGCGGCGGGTCCGGAGGAGAGGGCAGAGGAAGTCTCCTAACATGCG
GTGACGTGGAGGAGAATCCTGGCCCAATGAGCGAGCTGATTAAGGAGAACATGCACATGAAGCTGTACAT
GGAGGGCACCGTGGACAACCATCACTTCAAGTGCACATCCGAGGGCGAAGGCAAGCCCTACGAGGGCACC
CAGACCATGAGAATCAAGGTGGTCGAGGGCGGCCCTCTCCCCTTCGCCTTCGACATCCTGGCTACTAGCT
TCCTCTACGGCAGCAAGACCTTCATCAACCACACCCAGGGCATCCCCGACTTCTTCAAGCAGTCCTTCCC
TGAGGGCTTCACATGGGAGAGAGTCACCACATACGAGGACGGGGGCGTGCTGACCGCTACCCAGGACACC
AGCCTCCAGGACGGCTGCCTCATCTACAACGTCAAGATCAGAGGGGTGAACTTCACATCCAACGGCCCTG
TGATGCAGAAGAAAACACTCGGCTGGGAGGCCTTCACCGAGACGCTGTACCCCGCTGACGGCGGCCTGGA
AGGCAGAAACGACATGGCCCTGAAGCTCGTGGGCGGGAGCCATCTGATCGCAAACATCAAGACCACATAT
AGATCCAAGAAACCCGCTAAGAACCTCAAGATGCCTGGCGTCTACTATGTGGACTACAGACTGGAAAGAA
TCAAGGAGGCCAACAACGAGACCTACGTCGAGCAGCACGAGGTGGCAGTGGCCAGATACTGCGACCTCCC
TAGCAAACTGGGGCACAAGCTTAATTGAGCGGCCGCTAGGTACCTTTAAGACCAATGACTTACAAGGCAG
CTGTAGATCTTAGCCACTTTTTAAAAGAAAAGGGGGGACTGGAAGGGCTAATTCACTCCCAAAGAAGTCA
AGATCTGCTTTTTGCCTGTACTGGGTCTCTCTGGTTAGACCAGAGTCTCTCTGGTTAGACCAGATCTGAG
CCTGGGAGCTCTCTGGCTAACTAGGGAACCCACTGCTTAAGCCTCAATAAAGCTTGCCTTGAGTGCTTCA
AGTAGTGTGTGCCCGTCTGTTGTGTGACTCTGGTAACTAGAGATCCCTCAGACCCTTTTAGTCAGTGTGG
AAAATCTCTAGCAGTTTAAACCCGCTGATCAGCCTCGACTGTGCCTTCTAGTTGCCAGCCATCTGTTGTT
TGCCCCTCCCCCGTGCCTTCCTTGACCCTGGAAGGTGCCACTCCCACTGTCCTTTCCTAATAAAATGAGG
AAATTGCATCGCATTGTCTGAGTAGGTGTCATTCTATTCTGGGGGGTGGGGTGGGGCAGGACAGCAAGGG
GGAGGATTGGGAAGTCAATAGCAGGCATGCTGGGGATGCGGTGGGCTCTATGGGCGGCCGTTAATTAAGC
TTTTGTTCCCTTTAGTGAGGGTTAATTGCGCGCTTGGCGTAATCATGGTCATAGCTGTTTCCTGTGTGAA
ATTGTTATCCGCTCACAATTCCACACAACATACGAGCCGGAAGCATAAAGTGTAAAGCCTGGGGTGCCTA
ATGAGTGAGCTAACTCACATTAATTGCGTTGCGCTCACTGCCCGCTTTCCAGTCGGGAAACCTGTCGTGC
CAGCTGCATTAATGAATCGGCCAACGCGCGGGGAGAGGCGGTTTGCGTATTGGGCGCTCTTCCGCTTCCT
CGCTCACTGACTCGCTGCGCTCGGTCGTTCGGCTGCGGCGAGCGGTATCAGCTCACTCAAAGGCGGTAAT
ACGGTTATCCACAGAATCAGGGGATAACGCAGGAAAGAACATGTGAGCAAAAGGCCAGCAAAAGGCCAGG
AACCGTAAAAAGGCCGCGTTGCTGGCGTTTTTCCATAGGCTCCGCCCCCCTGACGAGCATCACAAAAATC
GACGCTCAAGTCAGAGGTGGCGAAACCCGACAGGACTATAAAGATACCAGGCGTTTCCCCCTGGAAGCTC
CCTCGTGCGCTCTCCTGTTCCGACCCTGCCGCTTACCGGATACCTGTCCGCCTTTCTCCCTTCGGGAAGC
GTGGCGCTTTCTCATAGCTCACGCTGTAGGTATCTCAGTTCGGTGTAGGTCGTTCGCTCCAAGCTGGGCT
GTGTGCACGAACCCCCCGTTCAGCCCGACCGCTGCGCCTTATCCGGTAACTATCGTCTTGAGTCCAACCC
GGTAAGACACGACTTATCGCCACTGGCAGCAGCCACTGGTAACAGGATTAGCAGAGCGAGGTATGTAGGC
GGTGCTACAGAGTTCTTGAAGTGGTGGCCTAACTACGGCTACACTAGAAGGACAGTATTTGGTATCTGCG
CTCTGCTGAAGCCAGTTACCTTCGGAAAAAGAGTTGGTAGCTCTTGATCCGGCAAACAAACCACCGCTGG
TAGCGGTGGTTTTTTTGTTTGCAAGCAGCAGATTACGCGCAGAAAAAAAGGATCTCAAGAAGATCCTTTG
ATCTTTTCTACGGGGTCTGACGCTCAGTGGAACGAAAACTCACGTTAAGGGATTTTGGTCATGAGATTAT
CAAAAAGGATCTTCACCTAGATCCTTTTAAATTAAAAATGAAGTTTTAAATCAATCTAAAGTATATATGA
GTAAACTTGGTCTGACAGTTACCAATGCTTAATCAGTGAGGCACCTATCTCAGCGATCTGTCTATTTCGT
TCATCCATAGTTGCCTGACTCCCCGTCGTGTAGATAACTACGATACGGGAGGGCTTACCATCTGGCCCCA
GTGCTGCAATGATACCGCGAGACCCACGCTCACCGGCTCCAGATTTATCAGCAATAAACCAGCCAGCCGG
AAGGGCCGAGCGCAGAAGTGGTCCTGCAACTTTATCCGCCTCCATCCAGTCTATTAATTGTTGCCGGGAA
GCTAGAGTAAGTAGTTCGCCAGTTAATAGTTTGCGCAACGTTGTTGCCATTGCTACAGGCATCGTGGTGT
CACGCTCGTCGTTTGGTATGGCTTCATTCAGCTCCGGTTCCCAACGATCAAGGCGAGTTACATGATCCCC
CATGTTGTGCAAAAAAGCGGTTAGCTCCTTCGGTCCTCCGATCGTTGTCAGAAGTAAGTTGGCCGCAGTG
TTATCACTCATGGTTATGGCAGCACTGCATAATTCTCTTACTGTCATGCCATCCGTAAGATGCTTTTCTG
TGACTGGTGAGTACTCAACCAAGTCATTCTGAGAATAGTGTATGCGGCGACCGAGTTGCTCTTGCCCGGC
GTCAATACGGGATAATACCGCGCCACATAGCAGAACTTTAAAAGTGCTCATCATTGGAAAACGTTCTTCG
GGGCGAAAACTCTCAAGGATCTTACCGCTGTTGAGATCCAGTTCGATGTAACCCACTCGTGCACCCAACT
GATCTTCAGCATCTTTTACTTTCACCAGCGTTTCTGGGTGAGCAAAAACAGGAAGGCAAAATGCCGCAAA
AAAGGGAATAAGGGCGACACGGAAATGTTGAATACTCATACTCTTCCTTTTTCAATATTATTGAAGCATT
TATCAGGGTTATTGTCTCATGAGCGGATACATATTTGAATGTATTTAGAAAAATAAACAAATAGGGGTTC
CGCGCACATTTCCCCGAAAAGTGCCACCTAAATTGTAAGCGTTAATATTTTGTTAAAATTCGCGTTAAAT
TTTTGTTAAATCAGCTCATTTTTTAACCAATAGGCCGAAATCGGCAAAATCCCTTATAAATCAAAAGAAT
AGACCGAGATAGGGT
[37 nt withheld, positions 5896-5932]
AAAGAACGTGGACTCCAACGTCAAAGG
[49 nt withheld, positions 5960-6008]
T
[91 nt withheld, positions 6010-6100]
G
[124 nt withheld, positions 6102-6225]
CCCATTCGCCATTCAGGCTGCGCAACTGTTGGGAAGGGCGATCGGTGCGGGCCTCTTCGCTATTACGCCA
GCTGGCGAAAGGGGGATGTGCTGCAAGGCGATTAAGTTGGGTAACGCCAGGGTTTTCCCAGTCACGACGT
TGTAAAACGACGGCCAGTGAGCGCGCGTAATACGACTCACTATAGGGCGAATTGACTAGTTATTAATAGT
AATCAATTACGGGGTCATTAGTTCATAGCCCATATATGGAGTTCCGCGTTACATAACTTACGGTAAATGG
CCCGCCTGGCTGACCGCCCAACGACCCCCGCCCATTGACGTCAATAATGACGTATGTTCCCATAGTAACG
CCAATAGGGACTTTCCATTGACGTCAATGGGTGGAGTATTTACGGTAAACTGCCCACTTGGCAGTACATC
AAGTGTATCATATGCCAAGTACGCCCCCTATTGACGTCAATGACGGTAAATGGCCCGCCTGGCATTATGC
CCAGTACATGACCTTATGGGACTTTCCTACTTGGCAGTACATCTACGTATTAGTCATCGCTATTACCATG
GTGATGCGGTTTTGGCAGTACATCAATGGGCGTGGATAGCGGTTTGACTCACGGGGATTTCCAAGTCTCC
ACCCCATTGACGTCAATGGGAGTTTGTTTTGGCACCAAAATCAACGGGACTTTCCAAAATGTCGTAACAA
CTCCGCCCCATTGACGCAAATGGGCGGTAGGCGTGTACGGTGGGAGGTCTATATAAGCAGCGCGTTTTGC
CTGTACTGGGTCTCTCTGGTTAGACCAGATCTGAGCCTGGGAGCTCTCTGGCTAACTAGGGAACCCACTG
CTTAAGCCTCAATAAAGCTTGCCTTGAGTGCTTCAAGTAGTGTGTGCCCGTCTGTTGTGTGACTCTGGTA
ACTAGAGATCCCTCAGACCCTTTTAGTCAGTGTGGAAAATCTCTAGCAGTGGCGCCCGAACAGGGACTTG
AAAGCGAAAGGGAAACCAGAGGAGCTCTCTCGACGCAGGACTCGGCTTGCTGAAGCGCGCACGGCAAGAG
GCGAGGGGCGGCGACTGGTGAGTACGCCAAAAATTTTGACTAGCGGAGGCTAGAAGGAGAGAGATGGGTG
CGAGAGCGTCAGTATTAAGCGGGGGAGAATTAGATCGCGATGGGAAAAAATTCGGTTAAGGCCAGGGGGA
AAGAAAAAATATAAATTAAAACATATAGTATGGGCAAGCAGGGAGCTAGAACGATTCGCAGTTAATCCTG
GCCTGTTAGAAACATCAGAAGGCTGTAGACAAATACTGGGACAGCTACAACCATCCCTTCAGACAGGATC
AGAAGAACTTAGATCATTATATAATACAGTAGCAACCCTCTATTGTGTGCATCAAAGGATAGAGATAAAA
GACACCAAGGAAGCTTTAGACAAGATAGAGGAAGAGCAAAACAAAAGTAAGACCACCGCACAGCAAGCGG
CCGGCCGCGCTGATCTTCAGACCTGGAGGAGGAGATATGAGGGACAATTGGAGAAGTGAATTATATAAAT
ATAAAGTAGTAAAAATTGAACCATTAGGAGTAGCACCCACCAAGGCAAAGAGAAGAGTGGTGCAGAGAGA
AAAAAGAGCAGTGGGAATAGGAGCTTTGTTCCTTGGGTTCTTGGGAGCAGCAGGAAGCACTATGGGCGCA
GCGTCAATGACGCTGACGGTACAGGCCAGACAATTATTGTCTGGTATAGTGCAGCAGCAGAACAATTTGC
TGAGGGCTATTGAGGCGCAACAGCATCTGTTGCAACTCACAGTCTGGGGCATCAAGCAGCTCCAGGCAAG
AATCCTGGCTGTGGAAAGATACCTAAAGGATCAACAGCTCCTGGGGATTTGGGGTTGCTCTGGAAAACTC
ATTTGC
