>Addgene plasmid #73543 | pKLV-U6gRNA(BbsI)-PGKpuro2ABFP-L1mono1 | addgene partial sequence | sequence record 139688 | mTagBFP-R 5'-gtgccctccatgtacagctt-3'
ATTGGGCCAGGATTCTCCTCCACGTCACCGCATGTTAGGAGACTTCCTCTGCCCTCTCCTCCGGACCCGC
CGCCGGCACCGGGCTTGCGGGTCATGCACCAGGTGCGCGGTCCTTCGGGCACCTCGACGTCGGCGGTGAC
GGTGAAGCCGAGCCGCTCGTAGAAGGGGAGGTTGCGGGGCGCGGAGGTCTCCAGGAAGGCGGGCACCCCG
GCGCGCTCGGCCGCCTCCACTCCGGGGAGCACGACGGCGCTGCCCAGACCCTTGCCCTGGTGGTCGGGCG
AGACGCCGACGGTGGCCAGGAACCACGCGGGCTCCTTGGGCCGGTGCGGCGCCAGGAGGCCTTCCATCTG
TTGCTGCGCGGCCAGCCGGGAACCGCTCAACTCGGCCATGCGCGGGCCGATCTCGGCGAACACCGCCCCC
GCTTCGACGCTCTCCGGCGTGGTCCAGACCGCCACCGCGGCGCCGTCGTCCGCGACCCACACCTTGCCGA
TGTCGAGCCCGACGCGCGTGAGGAAGAGTTCTTGCAGCTCGGTGACCCGCTCGATGTGGCGGTCCGGATC
GACGGTGTGGCGCGTGGCGGGGTAGTCGGCGAACGCGGCGGCGAGGGTGCGTACGGCCCTGGGGACGTCG
TCGCGGGTGGCGAGGCGCACCGTGGGCTTGTACTCGGTCATGGTAAGCTTCAGCTGCTCGAGATCTAGAT
GGATGCAGGTCGAAAGGCCCGGAGATGAGGAAGAGGAGAACAGCGCGGCAGACGTGCGCTTTTGAAGCGT
GCAGAATGCCGGGCCTCCGGAGGACCTTCGGGCGCC
