>Addgene plasmid #73543 | pKLV-U6gRNA(BbsI)-PGKpuro2ABFP-L1mono1 | addgene partial sequence | sequence record 139690 | hU6-F 5'-GAGGGCCTATTTCCCATGATT-3'
ATTAGAATTAATTTGACTGTAAACACAAAGATATTAGTACAAAATACGTGACGTAGAAAGTAATAATTTC
TTGGGTAGTTTGCAGTTTTAAAATTATGTTTTAAAATGGACTATCATATGCTTACCGTAACTTGAAAGTA
TTTCGATTTCTTGGCTTTATATATCTTGTGGAAAGGACGAAACACCCAGAGGACAGGTGCCCGCCGTTTT
AGAGCTAGAAATAGCAAGTTAAAATAAGGCTAGTCCGTTATCAACTTGAAAAAGTGGCACCGAGTCGGTG
CTTTTTTTGGATCCAATTCTACCGGGTAGGGGAGGCGCTTTTCCCAAGGCAGTCTGGAGCATGCGCTTTA
GCAGCCCCGCTGGGCACTTGGCGCTACACAAGTGGCCTCTGGCCTCGCACACATTCCACATCCACCGGTA
GGCGCCAACCGGCTCCGTTCTTTGGTGGCCCCTTCGCGCCACCTTCTACTCCTCCCCTAGTCAGGAAGTT
CCCCCCCGCCCCGCAGCTCGCGTCGTGCAGGACGTGACAAATGGAAGTAGCACGTCTCACTAGTCTCGTG
CAGATGGACAGCACCGCTGAGCAATGGAAGCGGGTAGGCCTTTGGGGCAGCGGCCAATAGCAGCTTTGCT
CCTTCGCTTTCTGGGCTCAGAGGCTGGGAAGGGGTGGGTCCGGGGGCGGGCTCAGGGGCGGGCTCAGGGG
CGGGGCGGGCGCCCGAAGGTCCTCCGGAGGCCCGGCATTCTGCACGCTTCAAAAGCGCACGTCTGCCGCG
CTGTTCTCCTCTTCCTCATCTCCGGGCCTTTCGACCTGCATCCATCTAGATCTCGAGCAGCTGA
